Addgene plasmid #183668: pUG36-NES-EGFP-cPHx3
Purpose: PtdIns(3,4)P2 biosensor for expression in yeast
Depositing lab: Sergio Grinstein. Depositing organization: Hospital for Sick Children. Publication: Kinase-independent synthesis of 3-phosphorylated phosphoinositides by a phosphotransferase. Walpole GFW, Pacheco J, Chauhan N, Clark J, Anderson KE, Abbas YM, Brabant-Kirwan D, Montano-Rendon F, Liu Z, Zhu H, Brumell JH, Deiters A, Stephens LR, Hawkins PT, Hammond GRV, Grinstein S, Fairn GD. Nat Cell Biol. 2022 Apr 28. pii: 10.1038/s41556-022-00895-y. doi: 10.1038/s41556-022-00895-y. PubMed 35484249.
Backbone
  Vector backbone: pUG36
  Backbone manufacturer: Gueldener U, Hegemann JH.
  Vector type: Yeast Expression
  Selectable markers: URA3
Growth in bacteria
  Bacterial resistance: Ampicillin, 100 μg/mL
  Growth temperature: 37°C
  Growth strain: DH5alpha
  Copy number: High Copy
Gene/Insert
  Gene/Insert name: PLEKHA1 (alt name: TAPP1)
  Species: H. sapiens (human), X. laevis (frog)
  Mutation: Amino acids 169-329 (tandem trimer)
  Entrez Gene: PLEKHA1 (a.k.a. TAPP1)
  Promoter: MET25
  Tag / fusion protein: X. laevis map2k1.L(32-44)-EGFP (N terminal on insert)
  Cloning method: Gibson Cloning
  Sequencing primers: 5′ aggtggcaccttgtccaattgaac; 3′ ataaatagggacctagacttcagg
Resource information
  A portion of this plasmid was derived from a plasmid made by: Insert from Addgene Plasmid #116855
Terms and licenses: Academic/Nonprofit Terms; Industry Terms: Not Available to Industry
How to cite: pUG36-NES-EGFP-cPHx3 was a gift from Sergio Grinstein (Addgene plasmid # 183668 ; http://n2t.net/addgene:183668 ; RRID:Addgene_183668)
