[The description below was written by a language model from this plasmid's Addgene catalogue record and pLannotate feature annotations shown in this document.]
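Description:
pUG36-NES-EGFP-cPHx3 is a yeast expression plasmid built on the pUG36 backbone that encodes a fluorescent biosensor for the lipid PtdIns(3,4)P2. It is an E. coli–yeast shuttle vector. In bacteria it replicates from a high-copy ColE1/pUC-type origin and is selected through the β-lactamase (AmpR) gene. In Saccharomyces cerevisiae a CEN6/ARS element provides centromeric, low-copy maintenance, and the URA3 marker allows selection in uracil auxotrophs and counterselection with 5-FOA. The backbone also carries an f1 origin, flanking T7 and T3 promoters, and remnants of the lac region, none of which contribute to the sensor's function.

The expression cassette is driven by the MET25 (MET17) promoter, which is repressed by methionine and so allows probe levels to be tuned, and it ends at the CYC1 terminator. It encodes a single fusion protein. At the N terminus is a short nuclear export signal taken from Xenopus laevis map2k1 (residues 32–44), followed by EGFP and then a tandem trimer of residues 169–329 of human PLEKHA1 (TAPP1). This region contains the C-terminal PH domain, which binds PtdIns(3,4)P2 specifically. Tripling the domain is a way to raise avidity for the lipid, while the export signal keeps unbound probe out of the nucleus, so recruitment of green fluorescence to membranes reports where PtdIns(3,4)P2 accumulates.

The automated feature table, generated from a partial NGS assembly, marks only two PLEKHA1 fragments and does not annotate the export signal. This probably reflects the difficulty of assembling or annotating repeated sequence. The insert was moved by Gibson cloning from an earlier plasmid carrying the same sensor.
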