Features (pLannotate 1.2.2; 23 found; start..end, strand, type, name):
    137..186     +  misc_feature   bom (fragment): basis of mobility region from pBR322
    194..409     +  promoter       URA3 promoter: S. cerevisiae URA3
    410..1213    +  CDS            URA3: orotidine-5'-phosphate decarboxylase, required for uracil biosynthesis; S. cerevisiae URA3; yeast auxotrophic marker, counterselectable with 5-fluoroorotic acid (5-FOA)
   1292..1343    +  misc_feature   bom (fragment): basis of mobility region from pBR322
   1371..1799    -  rep_origin     f1 ori (sequence partly withheld): f1 bacteriophage origin of replication; arrow indicates direction of (+) strand synthesis
   1803..1958    -  CDS            lacZα (fragment): LacZα fragment of β-galactosidase; lacZ fragment
   1966..1984    +  promoter       T7 promoter: promoter for bacteriophage T7 RNA polymerase
   2003..2250    -  terminator     CYC1 terminator: S. cerevisiae CYC1; transcription terminator for CYC1
   2274..2786    -  CDS            PLEKHA1 (fragment): PKHA1_HUMAN - Also known as TAPP1. Experimental evidence at protein level: Swiss-Prot protein existence level 1. Binds specifically to phosphatidylinositol 3,4-diphosphate (PtdIns3,4P2), but not to other phosphoinositides. May recruit other proteins to the plasma membrane. From Homo sapiens (Human).
   2802..3293    -  CDS            PLEKHA1 (fragment): PKHA1_HUMAN - Also known as TAPP1. Experimental evidence at protein level: Swiss-Prot protein existence level 1. Binds specifically to phosphatidylinositol 3,4-diphosphate (PtdIns3,4P2), but not to other phosphoinositides. May recruit other proteins to the plasma membrane. From Homo sapiens (Human).
   3312..3347    -  misc_feature   MCS (fragment): multiple cloning site
   3348..4064    -  CDS            EGFP: EGFP is a basic (constitutively fluorescent) green fluorescent protein published in 1996, derived from Aequorea victoria. It is reported to be a rapidly-maturing weak dimer with moderate acid sensitivity.
   4128..4477    -  promoter       MET17 promoter: S. cerevisiae MET17; expression is repressed by methionine; MET15; MET25
   4528..4546    -  promoter       T3 promoter: promoter for bacteriophage T3 RNA polymerase
   4591..4607    -  protein_bind   lac operator: The lac repressor binds to the lac operator to inhibit transcription in E. coli. This inhibition can be relieved by adding lactose or isopropyl-β-D-thiogalactopyranoside (IPTG). lac repressor encoded by lacI
   4615..4645    -  promoter       lac promoter: promoter for the E. coli lac operon
   4660..4681    -  protein_bind   CAP binding site: CAP binding activates transcription in the presence of cAMP. E. coli catabolite activator protein
   4694..4786    -  CDS            lacI (fragment): lac repressor; lacI; The lac repressor binds to the lac operator to inhibit transcription in E. coli. This inhibition can be relieved by adding lactose or isopropyl-β-D-thiogalactopyranoside (IPTG).
   4969..5557    -  rep_origin     ori: high-copy-number ColE1/pMB1/pBR322/pUC origin of replication
   5728..6588    -  CDS            AmpR: β-lactamase; bla; confers resistance to ampicillin, carbenicillin, and related antibiotics
   6589..6693    -  promoter       AmpR promoter: bla
   6730..7233    +  misc_feature   CEN/ARS: S. cerevisiae CEN6 centromere fused to an autonomously replicating sequence
   7301..35      +  CDS            rop (fragment) (across the origin): Rop protein, which maintains plasmids at low copy number; rop
>Addgene plasmid #183668 | pUG36-NES-EGFP-cPHx3 | addgene full sequence | sequence record 360325 | Addgene Partial NGS Result
TCGCGCGTTTCGGTGATGACGGTGAAAACCTCTGACACATGCAGCTCCCGGAGACGGTCACAGCTTGTCT
GTAAGCGGATGCCGGGAGCAGACAAGCCCGTCAGGGCGCGTCAGCGGGTGTTGGCGGGTGTCGGGGCTGG
CTTAACTATGCGGCATCAGAGCAGATTGTACTGAGAGTGCACCATACCACCTTTTCAATTCATCATTTTT
TTTTTATTCTTTTTTTTGATTTCGGTTTCCTTGAAATTTTTTTGATTCGGTAATCTCCGAACAGAAGGAA
GAACGAAGGAAGGAGCACAGACTTAGATTGGTATATATACGCATATGTAGTGTTGAAGAAACATGAAATT
GCCCAGTATTCTTAACCCAACTGCACAGAACAAAAACCTGCAGGAAACGAAGATAAATCATGTCGAAAGC
TACATATAAGGAACGTGCTGCTACTCATCCTAGTCCTGTTGCTGCCAAGCTATTTAATATCATGCACGAA
AAGCAAACAAACTTGTGTGCTTCATTGGATGTTCGTACCACCAAGGAATTACTGGAGTTAGTTGAAGCAT
TAGGTCCCAAAATTTGTTTACTAAAAACACATGTGGATATCTTGACTGATTTTTCCATGGAGGGCACAGT
TAAGCCGCTAAAGGCATTATCCGCCAAGTACAATTTTTTACTCTTCGAAGACAGAAAATTTGCTGACATT
GGTAATACAGTCAAATTGCAGTACTCTGCGGGTGTATACAGAATAGCAGAATGGGCAGACATTACGAATG
CACACGGTGTGGTGGGCCCAGGTATTGTTAGCGGTTTGAAGCAGGCGGCAGAAGAAGTAACAAAGGAACC
TAGAGGCCTTTTGATGTTAGCAGAATTGTCATGCAAGGGCTCCCTATCTACTGGAGAATATACTAAGGGT
ACTGTTGACATTGCGAAGAGCGACAAAGATTTTGTTATCGGCTTTATTGCTCAAAGAGACATGGGTGGAA
GAGATGAAGGTTACGATTGGTTGATTATGACACCCGGTGTGGGTTTAGATGACAAGGGAGACGCATTGGG
TCAACAGTATAGAACCGTGGATGATGTGGTCTCTACAGGATCTGACATTATTATTGTTGGAAGAGGACTA
TTTGCAAAGGGAAGGGATGCTAAGGTAGAGGGTGAACGTTACAGAAAAGCAGGCTGGGAAGCATATTTGA
GAAGATGCGGCCAGCAAAACTAAAAAACTGTATTATAAGTAAATGCATGTATACTAAACTCACAAATTAG
AGCTTCAATTTAATTATATCAGTTATTACCCTATGCGGTGTGAAATACCGCACAGATGCGTAAGGAGAAA
ATACCGCATCAGGAAATTGTAAGCGTTAATATTTTGTTAAAATTCGCGTTAAATTTTTGTTAAATCAGCT
CATTTTTTAACCAATAGGCCGAAATCGGCAAAATCCCTTATAAATCAAAAGAATAGACCGAGATAGGGT
[37 nt withheld, positions 1470-1506]
AAAGAACGTGGACTCCAACGTCAAAGG
[49 nt withheld, positions 1534-1582]
T
[91 nt withheld, positions 1584-1674]
G
[124 nt withheld, positions 1676-1799]
CCATTCGCCATTCAGGCTGCGCAACTGTTGGGAAGGGCGATCGGTGCGGGCCTCTTCGCTATTACGCCAG
CTGGCGAAAGGGGGATGTGCTGCAAGGCGATTAAGTTGGGTAACGCCAGGGTTTTCCCAGTCACGACGTT
GTAAAACGACGGCCAGTGAGCGCGCGTAATACGACTCACTATAGGGCGAATTGGGTACCGGCCGCAAATT
AAAGCCTTCGAGCGTCCCAAAACCTTCTCAAGCAAGGTTTTCAGTATAATGTTACATGCGTACACGCGTC
TGTACAGAAAAAAAAGAAAAATTTGAAATATAAATAACGTTCTTAATACTAACATAACTATAAAAAAATA
AATAGGGACCTAGACTTCAGGTTGTCTAACTCCTTCCTTTTCGGTTAGAGCGGATGTGGGGGGAGGGCGT
GAATGTAAGCGTGACATAACTAATTACATGACTCGAGGTCGACGGTATCGATAAGCTTGATATCGAATTC
GTACCGTCGACTCAGCGAGAGGCTGTGGAATGTGAGGTGGCGGTGGCTGCGTTGGTAGGACGGAAAGCGT
GTTTGGATTCTGAAGGACCGGGGGGATGCTCAGAAGACGCAGATCTGCCGGGACCCCGCTGTGCTACAAT
GGCGCCAGAGACTGCTTTAATCCAACTGTGCATCTCTTCAGGGCTATCAGCCTGCACATAGAAAGTTCGA
GACGTTGTTACAATTTCAAAGAGGTTGTCCCTCATCATTATGTCGCTTTGCTTACATTCCTGGACTTTAT
GAACCTCTTTAAGTGGTATTACACGAAGAGGTTCCTTTTCCAGTTCAGATTTGAAGTAGCCTATTGTGTT
TTCATCCAATTGAAAATATCTTCTCTTCCAGTTTTTCATCACTGCTCCTTGTTTTACACAATATCCAGCT
TTGATAACCGCACTATCTTGAGGTGGTTTAGGAGTAAAGTAAGGAAGATGGCTTTGTGACCGTTTCAGAT
TATTTCTTCCGCCGGAACCCCCTGAGCCTCCGCGAGAGGCTGTGGAATGTGAGGTGGCGGTGGCTGCGTT
GGTAGGACGGAAAGCGTGTTTGGATTCTGAAGGACCGGGGGGATGCTCAGAAGACGCAGATCTGCCGGGA
CCCCGCTGTGCTACAATGGCGCCAGAGACTGCTTTAATCCAACTGTGCATCTCTTCAGGGCTATCAGCCT
GCACATAGAAAGTTCGAGACGTTGTTACAATTTCAAAGAGGTTGTCCCTCATCATTATGTCGCTTTGCTT
ACATTCCTGGACTTTATGAACCTCTTTAAGTGGTATTACACGAAGAGGTTCCTTTTCCAGTTCAGATTTG
AAGTAGCCTATTGTGTTTTCATCCAATTGAAAATATCTTCTCTTCCAGTTTTTCATCACTGCTCCTTGTT
TTACACAATATCCAGCTTTGATAACCGCACTATCTTGAGGTGGTTTAGGAGTAAAGTAAGGAAGATGGCT
TTGTGACCGTTTCAGATTATTTCTCGAGCTCATTTTCCAGGTAGAATTCGAAGCTTGAGCTCGAGATCTG
AGTCCGGACTTGTACAGCTCGTCCATGCCGAGAGTGATCCCGGCGGCGGTCACGAACTCCAGCAGGACCA
TGTGATCGCGCTTCTCGTTGGGGTCTTTGCTCAGGGCGGACTGGGTGCTCAGGTAGTGGTTGTCGGGCAG
CAGCACGGGGCCGTCGCCGATGGGGGTGTTCTGCTGGTAGTGGTCGGCGAGCTGCACGCTGCCGTCCTCG
ATGTTGTGGCGGATCTTGAAGTTCACCTTGATGCCGTTCTTCTGCTTGTCGGCCATGATATAGACGTTGT
GGCTGTTGTAGTTGTACTCCAGCTTGTGCCCCAGGATGTTGCCGTCCTCCTTGAAGTCGATGCCCTTCAG
CTCGATGCGGTTCACCAGGGTGTCGCCCTCGAACTTCACCTCGGCGCGGGTCTTGTAGTTGCCGTCGTCC
TTGAAGAAGATGGTGCGCTCCTGGACGTAGCCTTCGGGCATGGCGGACTTGAAGAAGTCGTGCTGCTTCA
TGTGGTCGGGGTAGCGGCTGAAGCACTGCACGCCGTAGGTCAGGGTGGTCACGAGGGTGGGCCAGGGCAC
GGGCAGCTTGCCGGTGGTGCAGATGAACTTCAGGGTCAGCTTGCCGTAGGTGGCATCGCCCTCGCCCTCG
CCGGACACGCTGAACTTGTGGCCGTTTACGTCGCCGTCCAGCTCGACCAGGATGGGCACCACCCCGGTGA
ACAGCTCCTCGCCCTTGCTCACCATGGTGGCGACCGGTGCCTCATCCAGCTCAAGCTCTTCCAACTTTTT
CTGCAGAGCCATTCTAGAGTATGGATGGGGGTAATAGAATTGTATCTATGTATCTGACGACCCTGTATTA
CACGAAGGAAATAGTAGATGAAAAGACAAGAGAGCAAGAAAAAGGAAAAACTTCCTTTCTAACAGACGCT
TTACTTAACCTTATATATATCTTATTTTTTTCATCGAGCGTGTTCAATTGGACAAGGTGCCACCTTTTCG
ACACTTCGGTTATTATGTTACACAGTTTTCATGAGGATGGCGCCTTGACTAACTTAATTAGTCATTTGCC
AACCACCACAGTTCCCCAATATCGACAGCTTCACGTGCCATTTGCCATTTTGCGATCATGTGACCTCAAG
AGAAAAAGCAAAAAATAATGAGAGCTAAGGGATTCGAACCCTTGCATCCGGAGCTCCAGCTTTTGTTCCC
TTTAGTGAGGGTTAATTGCGCGCTTGGCGTAATCATGGTCATAGCTGTTTCCTGTGTGAAATTGTTATCC
GCTCACAATTCCACACAACATACGAGCCGGAAGCATAAAGTGTAAAGCCTGGGGTGCCTAATGAGTGAGC
TAACTCACATTAATTGCGTTGCGCTCACTGCCCGCTTTCCAGTCGGGAAACCTGTCGTGCCAGCTGCATT
AATGAATCGGCCAACGCGCGGGGAGAGGCGGTTTGCGTATTGGGCGCTCTTCCGCTTCCTCGCTCACTGA
CTCGCTGCGCTCGGTCGTTCGGCTGCGGCGAGCGGTATCAGCTCACTCAAAGGCGGTAATACGGTTATCC
ACAGAATCAGGGGATAACGCAGGAAAGAACATGTGAGCAAAAGGCCAGCAAAAGGCCAGGAACCGTAAAA
AGGCCGCGTTGCTGGCGTTTTTCCATAGGCTCCGCCCCCCTGACGAGCATCACAAAAATCGACGCTCAAG
TCAGAGGTGGCGAAACCCGACAGGACTATAAAGATACCAGGCGTTTCCCCCTGGAAGCTCCCTCGTGCGC
TCTCCTGTTCCGACCCTGCCGCTTACCGGATACCTGTCCGCCTTTCTCCCTTCGGGAAGCGTGGCGCTTT
CTCATAGCTCACGCTGTAGGTATCTCAGTTCGGTGTAGGTCGTTCGCTCCAAGCTGGGCTGTGTGCACGA
ACCCCCCGTTCAGCCCGACCGCTGCGCCTTATCCGGTAACTATCGTCTTGAGTCCAACCCGGTAAGACAC
GACTTATCGCCACTGGCAGCAGCCACTGGTAACAGGATTAGCAGAGCGAGGTATGTAGGCGGTGCTACAG
AGTTCTTGAAGTGGTGGCCTAACTACGGCTACACTAGAAGAACAGTATTTGGTATCTGCGCTCTGCTGAA
GCCAGTTACCTTCGGAAAAAGAGTTGGTAGCTCTTGATCCGGCAAACAAACCACCGCTGGTAGCGGTGGT
TTTTTTGTTTGCAAGCAGCAGATTACGCGCAGAAAAAAAGGATCTCAAGAAGATCCTTTGATCTTTTCTA
CGGGGTCTGACGCTCAGTGGAACGAAAACTCACGTTAAGGGATTTTGGTCATGAGATTATCAAAAAGGAT
CTTCACCTAGATCCTTTTAAATTAAAAATGAAGTTTTAAATCAATCTAAAGTATATATGAGTAAACTTGG
TCTGACAGTTACCAATGCTTAATCAGTGAGGCACCTATCTCAGCGATCTGTCTATTTCGTTCATCCATAG
TTGCCTGACTCCCCGTCGTGTAGATAACTACGATACGGGAGGGCTTACCATCTGGCCCCAGTGCTGCAAT
GATACCGCGAGACCCACGCTCACCGGCTCCAGATTTATCAGCAATAAACCAGCCAGCCGGAAGGGCCGAG
CGCAGAAGTGGTCCTGCAACTTTATCCGCCTCCATCCAGTCTATTAATTGTTGCCGGGAAGCTAGAGTAA
GTAGTTCGCCAGTTAATAGTTTGCGCAACGTTGTTGCCATTGCTACAGGCATCGTGGTGTCACGCTCGTC
GTTTGGTATGGCTTCATTCAGCTCCGGTTCCCAACGATCAAGGCGAGTTACATGATCCCCCATGTTGTGC
AAAAAAGCGGTTAGCTCCTTCGGTCCTCCGATCGTTGTCAGAAGTAAGTTGGCCGCAGTGTTATCACTCA
TGGTTATGGCAGCACTGCATAATTCTCTTACTGTCATGCCATCCGTAAGATGCTTTTCTGTGACTGGTGA
GTACTCAACCAAGTCATTCTGAGAATAGTGTATGCGGCGACCGAGTTGCTCTTGCCCGGCGTCAATACGG
GATAATACCGCGCCACATAGCAGAACTTTAAAAGTGCTCATCATTGGAAAACGTTCTTCGGGGCGAAAAC
TCTCAAGGATCTTACCGCTGTTGAGATCCAGTTCGATGTAACCCACTCGTGCACCCAACTGATCTTCAGC
ATCTTTTACTTTCACCAGCGTTTCTGGGTGAGCAAAAACAGGAAGGCAAAATGCCGCAAAAAAGGGAATA
AGGGCGACACGGAAATGTTGAATACTCATACTCTTCCTTTTTCAATATTATTGAAGCATTTATCAGGGTT
ATTGTCTCATGAGCGGATACATATTTGAATGTATTTAGAAAAATAAACAAATAGGGGTTCCGCGCACATT
TCCCCGAAAAGTGCCACCTGGGTCCTTTTCATCACGTGCTATAAAAATAATTATAATTTAAATTTTTTAA
TATAAATATATAAATTAAAAATAGAAAGTAAAAAAAGAAATTAAAGAAAAAATAGTTTTTGTTTTCCGAA
GATGTAAAAGACTCTAGGGGGATCGCCAACAAATACTACCTTTTATCTTGCTCTTCCTGCTCTCAGGTAT
TAATGCCGAATTGTTTCATCTTGTCTGTGTAGAAGACCACACACGAAAATCCTGTGATTTTACATTTTAC
TTATCGTTAATCGAATGTATATCTATTTAATCTGCTTTTCTTGTCTAATAAATATATATGTAAAGTACGC
TTTTTGTTGAAATTTTTTAAACCTTTGTTTATTTTTTTTTCTTCATTCCGTAACTCTTCTACCTTCTTTA
TTTACTTTCTAAAATCCAAATACAAAACATAAAAATAAATAAACACAGAGTAAATTCCCAAATTATTCCA
TCATTAAAAGATACGAGGCGCGTGTAAGTTACAGGCAAGCGATCCGTCTAAGAAACCATTATTATCATGA
CATTAACCTATAAAAATAGGCGTATCACGAGGCCCTTTCGTC
